Addgene plasmid #221551: pSpCas9-2A-Puro-RAB7A-gRNA1 (PX459)
Purpose: Expresses Cas9 and gRNA for disruption of Rab7A gene in human cells
Depositing lab: Shawn Ferguson. Depositing organization: Yale University. Publication: Lysosomal TBK1 responds to amino acid availability to relieve Rab7-dependent mTORC1 inhibition. Talaia G, Bentley-DeSousa A, Ferguson SM. EMBO J. 2024 Sep;43(18):3948-3967. doi: 10.1038/s44318-024-00180-8. Epub 2024 Aug 5. PubMed 39103493.
Backbone
  Vector backbone: pSpCas9(BB)-2A-Puro (PX459) V2.0
  Backbone manufacturer: Feng Zhang (Addgene plasmid # 62988)
  Vector type: Mammalian Expression
  Selectable markers: Puromycin
Growth in bacteria
  Bacterial resistance: Ampicillin, 100 μg/mL
  Growth temperature: 37°C
  Growth strain: NEB Stable
  Copy number: Unknown
Gene/Insert
  Gene/Insert name: gRNA targeting human Rab7A
  gRNA/shRNA sequence: GGTCATCCACCATCACCTCCT
  Species: H. sapiens (human)
  Entrez Gene: RAB7A (a.k.a. CMT2B, PRO2706, RAB7)
  Promoter: U6
  Cloning method: Restriction Enzyme; 5′ cloning site BbsI (unknown if destroyed); 3′ cloning site BbsI (unknown if destroyed)
  Sequencing primers: 5′ GACTATCATATGCTTACCGT
Terms and licenses: Academic/Nonprofit Terms; Industry Terms: Not Available to Industry
Depositor comments: Please visit https://doi.org/10.1101/2023.12.16.571979 for bioRxiv preprint.
How to cite: pSpCas9-2A-Puro-RAB7A-gRNA1 (PX459) was a gift from Shawn Ferguson (Addgene plasmid # 221551 ; http://n2t.net/addgene:221551 ; RRID:Addgene_221551)
