[The description below was written by a language model from this plasmid's Addgene catalogue record and pLannotate feature annotations shown in this document.]
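Description:
pSpCas9-2A-Puro-RAB7A-gRNA1 (PX459) is an all-in-one mammalian CRISPR/Cas9 expression plasmid built on the pSpCas9(BB)-2A-Puro (PX459) V2.0 backbone and designed to disrupt the human RAB7A gene. The 9.2 kb plasmid is propagated in E. coli through a high-copy ColE1/pUC-type origin with ampicillin resistance (AmpR under its own bla promoter). It also carries an f1 phage origin. Small bom and rop fragments and a single AAV2 ITR are annotated in the backbone. With only one ITR detected, nothing in the record suggests the plasmid is intended for AAV packaging.

The payload consists of two expression units. A human U6 RNA polymerase III promoter drives a single guide RNA, formed by a RAB7A-targeting spacer cloned via the BbsI sites immediately upstream of the Streptococcus pyogenes gRNA scaffold. The short gap between the annotated U6 promoter and the scaffold is consistent with this insert. Downstream, a hybrid promoter made of the CMV enhancer, the chicken β-actin promoter and a hybrid intron drives S. pyogenes Cas9. The annotation software splits Cas9 into contiguous N- and C-terminal portions, which together form one continuous coding sequence. This is followed by a nucleoplasmin nuclear localization signal. As the construct name indicates, a 2A peptide links Cas9 to puromycin N-acetyltransferase, although the 2A is not separately annotated. The unit ends with a bGH polyadenylation signal. Both proteins therefore come from one transcript, so puromycin selection enriches for transfected cells that express Cas9.

Transfecting human cells with the plasmid directs Cas9 cleavage at RAB7A, and error-prone repair of the break can generate knockout alleles. The associated publication uses it to study Rab7-dependent regulation of mTORC1 signalling at lysosomes.
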