Features (pLannotate 1.2.2; 20 found; start..end, strand, type, name):
    627..738     +  polyA_signal   bGH poly(A) signal: bovine growth hormone polyadenylation signal
    843..983     +  repeat_region  AAV2 ITR: inverted terminal repeat of adeno-associated virus serotype 2 inverted
    988..1039    -  misc_feature   bom (fragment): basis of mobility region from pBR322
   1058..1513    +  rep_origin     f1 ori (sequence partly withheld): f1 bacteriophage origin of replication; arrow indicates direction of (+) strand synthesis
   1514..1563    -  misc_feature   bom (fragment): basis of mobility region from pBR322
   1665..1700    -  CDS            rop (fragment): Rop protein, which maintains plasmids at low copy number; rop
   1795..1899    +  promoter       AmpR promoter: bla
   1900..2760    +  CDS            AmpR: β-lactamase; bla; confers resistance to ampicillin, carbenicillin, and related antibiotics
   2931..3519    +  rep_origin     ori: high-copy-number ColE1/pMB1/pBR322/pUC origin of replication
   3581..3821    +  promoter       U6 promoter: RNA polymerase III promoter for human U6 snRNA
   3851..3926    +  misc_RNA       gRNA scaffold: guide RNA scaffold for the Streptococcus pyogenes CRISPR/Cas9 system
   3933..3976    +  misc_RNA       gRNA scaffold (fragment): guide RNA scaffold for the Streptococcus pyogenes CRISPR/Cas9 system
   4023..4308    +  enhancer       CMV enhancer: human cytomegalovirus immediate early enhancer; contains an 18-bp deletion relative to the standard CMV enhancer
   4310..4473    +  promoter       chicken β-actin promoter (fragment): No description available
   4503..4523    +  promoter       chicken β-actin promoter (fragment): No description available
   4589..4816    +  intron         hybrid intron: hybrid between chicken β-actin (CBA) and minute virus of mice (MMV) introns (Gray et al., 2011)
   4954..6555    +  CDS            Cas9(N): N-terminal portion of Streptococcus pyogenes Cas9 (Zetsche et al., 2015)
   6556..9054    +  CDS            Cas9(C): C-terminal portion of Streptococcus pyogenes Cas9 (Zetsche et al., 2015)
   9055..9102    +  CDS            nucleoplasmin NLS: bipartite nuclear localization signal from nucleoplasmin
   9172..593     +  CDS            PuroR (fragment) (across the origin): puromycin N-acetyltransferase; pac from Streptomyces; confers resistance to puromycin
>Addgene plasmid #221551 | pSpCas9-2A-Puro-RAB7A-gRNA1 (PX459) | addgene full sequence | sequence record 446879 | Addgene NGS Result
AGTACAAGCCCACGGTGCGCCTCGCCACCCGCGACGACGTCCCCAGGGCCGTACGCACCCTCGCCGCCGC
GTTCGCCGACTACCCCGCCACGCGCCACACCGTCGATCCGGACCGCCACATCGAGCGGGTCACCGAGCTG
CAAGAACTCTTCCTCACGCGCGTCGGGCTCGACATCGGCAAGGTGTGGGTCGCGGACGACGGCGCCGCGG
TGGCGGTCTGGACCACGCCGGAGAGCGTCGAAGCGGGGGCGGTGTTCGCCGAGATCGGCCCGCGCATGGC
CGAGTTGAGCGGTTCCCGGCTGGCCGCGCAGCAACAGATGGAAGGCCTCCTGGCGCCGCACCGGCCCAAG
GAGCCCGCGTGGTTCCTGGCCACCGTCGGAGTCTCGCCCGACCACCAGGGCAAGGGTCTGGGCAGCGCCG
TCGTGCTCCCCGGAGTGGAGGCGGCCGAGCGCGCCGGGGTGCCCGCCTTCCTGGAGACCTCCGCGCCCCG
CAACCTCCCCTTCTACGAGCGGCTCGGCTTCACCGTCACCGCCGACGTCGAGGTGCCCGAAGGACCGCGC
ACCTGGTGCATGACCCGCAAGCCCGGTGCCTGAGAATTCTAACTAGAGCTCGCTGATCAGCCTCGACTGT
GCCTTCTAGTTGCCAGCCATCTGTTGTTTGCCCCTCCCCCGTGCCTTCCTTGACCCTGGAAGGTGCCACT
CCCACTGTCCTTTCCTAATAAAATGAGGAAATTGCATCGCATTGTCTGAGTAGGTGTCATTCTATTCTGG
GGGGTGGGGTGGGGCAGGACAGCAAGGGGGAGGATTGGGAAGAGAATAGCAGGCATGCTGGGGAGCGGCC
GCAGGAACCCCTAGTGATGGAGTTGGCCACTCCCTCTCTGCGCGCTCGCTCGCTCACTGAGGCCGGGCGA
CCAAAGGTCGCCCGACGCCCGGGCTTTGCCCGGGCGGCCTCAGTGAGCGAGCGAGCGCGCAGCTGCCTGC
AGGGGCGCCTGATGCGGTATTTTCTCCTTACGCATCTGTGCGGTATTTCACACCGCATA
[95 nt withheld, positions 1040-1134]
T
[46 nt withheld, positions 1136-1181]
C
[141 nt withheld, positions 1183-1323]
CCTTTGACGTTGGAGTCCACGTTCTTT
[37 nt withheld, positions 1351-1387]
ACTCTATCTCGGGCTATTCTTTTGATTTATAAGGGATTTTGCCGATTTCGGTCTATTGGTTAAAAAATGA
GCTGATTTAACAAAAATTTAACGCGAATTTTAACAAAATATTAACGTTTACAATTTTATGGTGCACTCTC
AGTACAATCTGCTCTGATGCCGCATAGTTAAGCCAGCCCCGACACCCGCCAACACCCGCTGACGCGCCCT
GACGGGCTTGTCTGCTCCCGGCATCCGCTTACAGACAAGCTGTGACCGTCTCCGGGAGCTGCATGTGTCA
GAGGTTTTCACCGTCATCACCGAAACGCGCGAGACGAAAGGGCCTCGTGATACGCCTATTTTTATAGGTT
AATGTCATGATAATAATGGTTTCTTAGACGTCAGGTGGCACTTTTCGGGGAAATGTGCGCGGAACCCCTA
TTTGTTTATTTTTCTAAATACATTCAAATATGTATCCGCTCATGAGACAATAACCCTGATAAATGCTTCA
ATAATATTGAAAAAGGAAGAGTATGAGTATTCAACATTTCCGTGTCGCCCTTATTCCCTTTTTTGCGGCA
TTTTGCCTTCCTGTTTTTGCTCACCCAGAAACGCTGGTGAAAGTAAAAGATGCTGAAGATCAGTTGGGTG
CACGAGTGGGTTACATCGAACTGGATCTCAACAGCGGTAAGATCCTTGAGAGTTTTCGCCCCGAAGAACG
TTTTCCAATGATGAGCACTTTTAAAGTTCTGCTATGTGGCGCGGTATTATCCCGTATTGACGCCGGGCAA
GAGCAACTCGGTCGCCGCATACACTATTCTCAGAATGACTTGGTTGAGTACTCACCAGTCACAGAAAAGC
ATCTTACGGATGGCATGACAGTAAGAGAATTATGCAGTGCTGCCATAACCATGAGTGATAACACTGCGGC
CAACTTACTTCTGACAACGATCGGAGGACCGAAGGAGCTAACCGCTTTTTTGCACAACATGGGGGATCAT
GTAACTCGCCTTGATCGTTGGGAACCGGAGCTGAATGAAGCCATACCAAACGACGAGCGTGACACCACGA
TGCCTGTAGCAATGGCAACAACGTTGCGCAAACTATTAACTGGCGAACTACTTACTCTAGCTTCCCGGCA
ACAATTAATAGACTGGATGGAGGCGGATAAAGTTGCAGGACCACTTCTGCGCTCGGCCCTTCCGGCTGGC
TGGTTTATTGCTGATAAATCTGGAGCCGGTGAGCGTGGAAGCCGCGGTATCATTGCAGCACTGGGGCCAG
ATGGTAAGCCCTCCCGTATCGTAGTTATCTACACGACGGGGAGTCAGGCAACTATGGATGAACGAAATAG
ACAGATCGCTGAGATAGGTGCCTCACTGATTAAGCATTGGTAACTGTCAGACCAAGTTTACTCATATATA
CTTTAGATTGATTTAAAACTTCATTTTTAATTTAAAAGGATCTAGGTGAAGATCCTTTTTGATAATCTCA
TGACCAAAATCCCTTAACGTGAGTTTTCGTTCCACTGAGCGTCAGACCCCGTAGAAAAGATCAAAGGATC
TTCTTGAGATCCTTTTTTTCTGCGCGTAATCTGCTGCTTGCAAACAAAAAAACCACCGCTACCAGCGGTG
GTTTGTTTGCCGGATCAAGAGCTACCAACTCTTTTTCCGAAGGTAACTGGCTTCAGCAGAGCGCAGATAC
CAAATACTGTTCTTCTAGTGTAGCCGTAGTTAGGCCACCACTTCAAGAACTCTGTAGCACCGCCTACATA
CCTCGCTCTGCTAATCCTGTTACCAGTGGCTGCTGCCAGTGGCGATAAGTCGTGTCTTACCGGGTTGGAC
TCAAGACGATAGTTACCGGATAAGGCGCAGCGGTCGGGCTGAACGGGGGGTTCGTGCACACAGCCCAGCT
TGGAGCGAACGACCTACACCGAACTGAGATACCTACAGCGTGAGCTATGAGAAAGCGCCACGCTTCCCGA
AGGGAGAAAGGCGGACAGGTATCCGGTAAGCGGCAGGGTCGGAACAGGAGAGCGCACGAGGGAGCTTCCA
GGGGGAAACGCCTGGTATCTTTATAGTCCTGTCGGGTTTCGCCACCTCTGACTTGAGCGTCGATTTTTGT
GATGCTCGTCAGGGGGGCGGAGCCTATGGAAAAACGCCAGCAACGCGGCCTTTTTACGGTTCCTGGCCTT
TTGCTGGCCTTTTGCTCACATGTGAGGGCCTATTTCCCATGATTCCTTCATATTTGCATATACGATACAA
GGCTGTTAGAGAGATAATTGGAATTAATTTGACTGTAAACACAAAGATATTAGTACAAAATACGTGACGT
AGAAAGTAATAATTTCTTGGGTAGTTTGCAGTTTTAAAATTATGTTTTAAAATGGACTATCATATGCTTA
CCGTAACTTGAAAGTATTTCGATTTCTTGGCTTTATATATCTTGTGGAAAGGACGAAACACCGGTCATCC
ACCATCACCTCCTGTTTTAGAGCTAGAAATAGCAAGTTAAAATAAGGCTAGTCCGTTATCAACTTGAAAA
AGTGGCACCGAGTCGGTGCTTTTTTGTTTTAGAGCTAGAAATAGCAAGTTAAAATAAGGCTAGTCCGTTT
TTAGCGCGTGCGCCAATTCTGCAGACAAATGGCTCTAGAGGTACCCGTTACATAACTTACGGTAAATGGC
CCGCCTGGCTGACCGCCCAACGACCCCCGCCCATTGACGTCAATAGTAACGCCAATAGGGACTTTCCATT
GACGTCAATGGGTGGAGTATTTACGGTAAACTGCCCACTTGGCAGTACATCAAGTGTATCATATGCCAAG
TACGCCCCCTATTGACGTCAATGACGGTAAATGGCCCGCCTGGCATTGTGCCCAGTACATGACCTTATGG
GACTTTCCTACTTGGCAGTACATCTACGTATTAGTCATCGCTATTACCATGGTCGAGGTGAGCCCCACGT
TCTGCTTCACTCTCCCCATCTCCCCCCCCTCCCCACCCCCAATTTTGTATTTATTTATTTTTTAATTATT
TTGTGCAGCGATGGGGGCGGGGGGGGGGGGGGGCGCGCGCCAGGCGGGGCGGGGGGGGGGGGGGGGGGGG
GGGGGGGGGGGGGGGGGGGGGGGGGGGGGGCGCCAGGGGGGGGGGGGGGGGGCGCGGGCCTCTTTTTCTG
GCCGGGGGGCGGGGCGGGGCCCCCCCTACAACACACAGCGCCCGGGGCGGGGGAGTCGCTGCGCGCTGCC
TTCGCCCCGTGCCCCGCTCCGCCGCCGCCTCGCGCCGCCCGCCCCGGCTCTGACTGACCGCGTTACTCCC
ACAGGTGAGCGGGCGGGACGGCCCTTCTCCTCCGGGCTGTAATTAGCTGAGCAAGAGGTAAGGGTTTAAG
GGATGGTTGGTTGGTGGGGTATTAATGTTTAATTACCTGGAGCACCTGCCTGAAATCACTTTTTTTCAGG
TTGGACCGGTGCCACCATGGACTATAAGGACCACGACGGAGACTACAAGGATCATGATATTGATTACAAA
GACGATGACGATAAGATGGCCCCAAAGAAGAAGCGGAAGGTCGGTATCCACGGAGTCCCAGCAGCCGACA
AGAAGTACAGCATCGGCCTGGACATCGGCACCAACTCTGTGGGCTGGGCCGTGATCACCGACGAGTACAA
GGTGCCCAGCAAGAAATTCAAGGTGCTGGGCAACACCGACCGGCACAGCATCAAGAAGAACCTGATCGGA
GCCCTGCTGTTCGACAGCGGCGAAACAGCCGAGGCCACCCGGCTGAAGAGAACCGCCAGAAGAAGATACA
CCAGACGGAAGAACCGGATCTGCTATCTGCAAGAGATCTTCAGCAACGAGATGGCCAAGGTGGACGACAG
CTTCTTCCACAGACTGGAAGAGTCCTTCCTGGTGGAAGAGGATAAGAAGCACGAGCGGCACCCCATCTTC
GGCAACATCGTGGACGAGGTGGCCTACCACGAGAAGTACCCCACCATCTACCACCTGAGAAAGAAACTGG
TGGACAGCACCGACAAGGCCGACCTGCGGCTGATCTATCTGGCCCTGGCCCACATGATCAAGTTCCGGGG
CCACTTCCTGATCGAGGGCGACCTGAACCCCGACAACAGCGACGTGGACAAGCTGTTCATCCAGCTGGTG
CAGACCTACAACCAGCTGTTCGAGGAAAACCCCATCAACGCCAGCGGCGTGGACGCCAAGGCCATCCTGT
CTGCCAGACTGAGCAAGAGCAGACGGCTGGAAAATCTGATCGCCCAGCTGCCCGGCGAGAAGAAGAATGG
CCTGTTCGGAAACCTGATTGCCCTGAGCCTGGGCCTGACCCCCAACTTCAAGAGCAACTTCGACCTGGCC
GAGGATGCCAAACTGCAGCTGAGCAAGGACACCTACGACGACGACCTGGACAACCTGCTGGCCCAGATCG
GCGACCAGTACGCCGACCTGTTTCTGGCCGCCAAGAACCTGTCCGACGCCATCCTGCTGAGCGACATCCT
GAGAGTGAACACCGAGATCACCAAGGCCCCCCTGAGCGCCTCTATGATCAAGAGATACGACGAGCACCAC
CAGGACCTGACCCTGCTGAAAGCTCTCGTGCGGCAGCAGCTGCCTGAGAAGTACAAAGAGATTTTCTTCG
ACCAGAGCAAGAACGGCTACGCCGGCTACATTGACGGCGGAGCCAGCCAGGAAGAGTTCTACAAGTTCAT
CAAGCCCATCCTGGAAAAGATGGACGGCACCGAGGAACTGCTCGTGAAGCTGAACAGAGAGGACCTGCTG
CGGAAGCAGCGGACCTTCGACAACGGCAGCATCCCCCACCAGATCCACCTGGGAGAGCTGCACGCCATTC
TGCGGCGGCAGGAAGATTTTTACCCATTCCTGAAGGACAACCGGGAAAAGATCGAGAAGATCCTGACCTT
CCGCATCCCCTACTACGTGGGCCCTCTGGCCAGGGGAAACAGCAGATTCGCCTGGATGACCAGAAAGAGC
GAGGAAACCATCACCCCCTGGAACTTCGAGGAAGTGGTGGACAAGGGCGCTTCCGCCCAGAGCTTCATCG
AGCGGATGACCAACTTCGATAAGAACCTGCCCAACGAGAAGGTGCTGCCCAAGCACAGCCTGCTGTACGA
GTACTTCACCGTGTATAACGAGCTGACCAAAGTGAAATACGTGACCGAGGGAATGAGAAAGCCCGCCTTC
CTGAGCGGCGAGCAGAAAAAGGCCATCGTGGACCTGCTGTTCAAGACCAACCGGAAAGTGACCGTGAAGC
AGCTGAAAGAGGACTACTTCAAGAAAATCGAGTGCTTCGACTCCGTGGAAATCTCCGGCGTGGAAGATCG
GTTCAACGCCTCCCTGGGCACATACCACGATCTGCTGAAAATTATCAAGGACAAGGACTTCCTGGACAAT
GAGGAAAACGAGGACATTCTGGAAGATATCGTGCTGACCCTGACACTGTTTGAGGACAGAGAGATGATCG
AGGAACGGCTGAAAACCTATGCCCACCTGTTCGACGACAAAGTGATGAAGCAGCTGAAGCGGCGGAGATA
CACCGGCTGGGGCAGGCTGAGCCGGAAGCTGATCAACGGCATCCGGGACAAGCAGTCCGGCAAGACAATC
CTGGATTTCCTGAAGTCCGACGGCTTCGCCAACAGAAACTTCATGCAGCTGATCCACGACGACAGCCTGA
CCTTTAAAGAGGACATCCAGAAAGCCCAGGTGTCCGGCCAGGGCGATAGCCTGCACGAGCACATTGCCAA
TCTGGCCGGCAGCCCCGCCATTAAGAAGGGCATCCTGCAGACAGTGAAGGTGGTGGACGAGCTCGTGAAA
GTGATGGGCCGGCACAAGCCCGAGAACATCGTGATCGAAATGGCCAGAGAGAACCAGACCACCCAGAAGG
GACAGAAGAACAGCCGCGAGAGAATGAAGCGGATCGAAGAGGGCATCAAAGAGCTGGGCAGCCAGATCCT
GAAAGAACACCCCGTGGAAAACACCCAGCTGCAGAACGAGAAGCTGTACCTGTACTACCTGCAGAATGGG
CGGGATATGTACGTGGACCAGGAACTGGACATCAACCGGCTGTCCGACTACGATGTGGACCATATCGTGC
CTCAGAGCTTTCTGAAGGACGACTCCATCGACAACAAGGTGCTGACCAGAAGCGACAAGAACCGGGGCAA
GAGCGACAACGTGCCCTCCGAAGAGGTCGTGAAGAAGATGAAGAACTACTGGCGGCAGCTGCTGAACGCC
AAGCTGATTACCCAGAGAAAGTTCGACAATCTGACCAAGGCCGAGAGAGGCGGCCTGAGCGAACTGGATA
AGGCCGGCTTCATCAAGAGACAGCTGGTGGAAACCCGGCAGATCACAAAGCACGTGGCACAGATCCTGGA
CTCCCGGATGAACACTAAGTACGACGAGAATGACAAGCTGATCCGGGAAGTGAAAGTGATCACCCTGAAG
TCCAAGCTGGTGTCCGATTTCCGGAAGGATTTCCAGTTTTACAAAGTGCGCGAGATCAACAACTACCACC
ACGCCCACGACGCCTACCTGAACGCCGTCGTGGGAACCGCCCTGATCAAAAAGTACCCTAAGCTGGAAAG
CGAGTTCGTGTACGGCGACTACAAGGTGTACGACGTGCGGAAGATGATCGCCAAGAGCGAGCAGGAAATC
GGCAAGGCTACCGCCAAGTACTTCTTCTACAGCAACATCATGAACTTTTTCAAGACCGAGATTACCCTGG
CCAACGGCGAGATCCGGAAGCGGCCTCTGATCGAGACAAACGGCGAAACCGGGGAGATCGTGTGGGATAA
GGGCCGGGATTTTGCCACCGTGCGGAAAGTGCTGAGCATGCCCCAAGTGAATATCGTGAAAAAGACCGAG
GTGCAGACAGGCGGCTTCAGCAAAGAGTCTATCCTGCCCAAGAGGAACAGCGATAAGCTGATCGCCAGAA
AGAAGGACTGGGACCCTAAGAAGTACGGCGGCTTCGACAGCCCCACCGTGGCCTATTCTGTGCTGGTGGT
GGCCAAAGTGGAAAAGGGCAAGTCCAAGAAACTGAAGAGTGTGAAAGAGCTGCTGGGGATCACCATCATG
GAAAGAAGCAGCTTCGAGAAGAATCCCATCGACTTTCTGGAAGCCAAGGGCTACAAAGAAGTGAAAAAGG
ACCTGATCATCAAGCTGCCTAAGTACTCCCTGTTCGAGCTGGAAAACGGCCGGAAGAGAATGCTGGCCTC
TGCCGGCGAACTGCAGAAGGGAAACGAACTGGCCCTGCCCTCCAAATATGTGAACTTCCTGTACCTGGCC
AGCCACTATGAGAAGCTGAAGGGCTCCCCCGAGGATAATGAGCAGAAACAGCTGTTTGTGGAACAGCACA
AGCACTACCTGGACGAGATCATCGAGCAGATCAGCGAGTTCTCCAAGAGAGTGATCCTGGCCGACGCTAA
TCTGGACAAAGTGCTGTCCGCCTACAACAAGCACCGGGATAAGCCCATCAGAGAGCAGGCCGAGAATATC
ATCCACCTGTTTACCCTGACCAATCTGGGAGCCCCTGCCGCCTTCAAGTACTTTGACACCACCATCGACC
GGAAGAGGTACACCAGCACCAAAGAGGTGCTGGACGCCACCCTGATCCACCAGAGCATCACCGGCCTGTA
CGAGACACGGATCGACCTGTCTCAGCTGGGAGGCGACAAAAGGCCGGCGGCCACGAAAAAGGCCGGCCAG
GCAAAAAAGAAAAAGGAATTCGGCAGTGGAGAGGGCAGAGGAAGTCTGCTAACATGCGGTGACGTCGAGG
AGAATCCTGGCCCAATGACCG
